Addgene plasmid #82331: pLenti-V5-KDM3A
Purpose: lentiviral expression of KDM3A
Depositing lab: Luke Gaughan. Depositing organization: Newcastle University (UK). Publication: The histone demethylase enzyme KDM3A is a key estrogen receptor regulator in breast cancer. Wade MA, Jones D, Wilson L, Stockley J, Coffey K, Robson CN, Gaughan L. Nucleic Acids Res. 2015 Jan;43(1):196-207. doi: 10.1093/nar/gku1298. Epub 2014 Dec 8. PubMed 25488809.
Backbone
  Vector backbone: pLenti6
  Vector type: Mammalian Expression, Lentiviral
Growth in bacteria
  Bacterial resistance: Ampicillin, 100 μg/mL
  Growth temperature: 37°C
  Growth strain: NEB Stable
  Copy number: Unknown
Gene/Insert
  Gene/Insert name: KDM3A
  Species: H. sapiens (human)
  Mutation: two silent mutations to make it siRNA resistant
  Entrez Gene: KDM3A (a.k.a. JHDM2A, JHMD2A, JMJD1, JMJD1A, TSGA)
  Tag / fusion protein: V5 (C terminal on backbone)
  Cloning method: Gateway Cloning
  Sequencing primers: 5′ CMV-F
Terms and licenses: Academic/Nonprofit Terms; Industry Terms: Not Available to Industry
How to cite: pLenti-V5-KDM3A was a gift from Luke Gaughan (Addgene plasmid # 82331 ; http://n2t.net/addgene:82331 ; RRID:Addgene_82331)
