[The description below was written by a language model from this plasmid's Addgene catalogue record.]
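Description:
pLenti-V5-KDM3A is a lentiviral mammalian expression plasmid built on the pLenti6 backbone and designed to deliver and express human KDM3A (also known as JHDM2A, JMJD1A or TSGA), a histone demethylase. It is propagated in bacteria under ampicillin selection; the copy number is not recorded. The recorded growth strain is a recombination-deficient type commonly chosen for lentiviral plasmids because it helps keep the repeated LTR sequences stable. No feature table accompanies the record, so the origin of replication, the viral elements and any mammalian selection marker are not explicitly documented here.

The KDM3A open reading frame was introduced by Gateway recombination cloning and is fused at its C terminus to a V5 epitope tag supplied by the backbone, which allows the exogenous protein to be detected or immunoprecipitated with anti-V5 antibodies and distinguished from the endogenous enzyme. The promoter is not stated outright, although the use of a CMV forward primer for sequencing suggests that the insert lies downstream of a CMV promoter. The coding sequence carries two silent mutations that leave the protein unchanged but make the transcript resistant to an siRNA. This design suits knockdown-and-rescue experiments, in which endogenous KDM3A is depleted by siRNA while the tagged, resistant version is re-expressed from the integrated provirus to confirm that a phenotype is specific to loss of KDM3A. The associated study examined KDM3A as a regulator of estrogen receptor function in breast cancer.
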