>Addgene plasmid #82331 | pLenti-V5-KDM3A | addgene partial sequence | sequence record 170857 | Addgene Partial NGS Result
GCCTCTCCCCGCGCGTTGGCCGATTCATTAATGCAGCTGGCACGACAGGTTTCCCGACTGGAAAGCGGGC
AGTGAGCGCAACGCAATTAATGTGAGTTAGCTCACTCATTAGGCACCCCAGGCTTTACACTTTATGCTTC
CGGCTCGTATGTTGTGTGGAATTGTGAGCGGATAACAATTTCACACAGGAAACAGCTATGACCATGATTA
CGCCAAGCGCGCAATTAACCCTCACTAAAGGGAACAAAAGCTGGAGCTGCAAGCTTAATGTAGTCTTATG
CAATACTCTTGTAGTCTTGCAACATGGTAACGATGAGTTAGCAACATGCCTTACAAGGAGAGAAAAAGCA
CCGTGCATGCCGATTGGTGGAAGTAAGGTGGTACGATCGTGCCTTATTAGGAAGGCAACAGACGGGTCTG
ACATGGATTGGACGAACCACTGAATTGCCGCATTGCAGAGATATTGTATTTAAGTGCCTAGCTCGATACA
TAAACGGGTCTCTCTGGTTAGACCAGATCTGAGCCTGGGAGCTCTCTGGCTAACTAGGGAACCCACTGCT
TAAGCCTCAATAAAGCTTGCCTTGAGTGCTTCAAGTAGTGTGTGCCCGTCTGTTGTGTGACTCTGGTAAC
TAGAGATCCCTCAGACCCTTTTAGTCAGTGTGGAAAATCTCTAGCAGTGGCGCCCGAACAGGGACTTGAA
AGCGAAAGGGAAACCAGAGGAGCTCTCTCGACGCAGGACTCGGCTTGCTGAAGCGCGCACGGCAAGAGGC
GAGGGGCGGCGACTGGTGAGTACGCCAAAAATTTTGACTAGCGGAGGCTAGAAGGAGAGAGATGGGTGCG
AGAGCGTCAGTATTAAGCGGGGGAGAATTAGATCGCGATGGGAAAAAATTCGGTTAAGGCCAGGGGGAAA
GAAAAAATATAAATTAAAACATATAGTATGGGCAAGCAGGGAGCTAGAACGATTCGCAGTTAATCCTGGC
CTGTTAGAAACATCAGAAGGCTGTAGACAAATACTGGGACAGCTACAACCATCCCTTCAGACAGGATCAG
AAGAACTTAGATCATTATATAATACAGTAGCAACCCTCTATTGTGTGCATCAAAGGATAGAGATAAAAGA
CACCAAGGAAGCTTTAGACAAGATAGAGGAAGAGCAAAACAAAAGTAAGACCACCGCACAGCAAGCGGCC
GCTGATCTTCAGACCTGGAGGAGGAGATATGAGGGACAATTGGAGAAGTGAATTATATAAATATAAAGTA
GTAAAAATTGAACCATTAGGAGTAGCACCCACCAAGGCAAAGAGAAGAGTGGTGCAGAGAGAAAAAAGAG
CAGTGGGAATAGGAGCTTTGTTCCTTGGGTTCTTGGGAGCAGCAGGAAGCACTATGGGCGCAGCGTCAAT
GACGCTGACGGTACAGGCCAGACAATTATTGTCTGGTATAGTGCAGCAGCAGAACAATTTGCTGAGGGCT
ATTGAGGCGCAACAGCATCTGTTGCAACTCACAGTCTGGGGCATCAAGCAGCTCCAGGCAAGAATCCTGG
CTGTGGAAAGATACCTAAAGGATCAACAGCTCCTGGGGATTTGGGGTTGCTCTGGAAAACTCATTTGCAC
CACTGCTGTGCCTTGGAATGCTAGTTGGAGTAATAAATCTCTGGAACAGATTTGGAATCACACGACCTGG
ATGGAGTGGGACAGAGAAATTAACAATTACACAAGCTTAATACACTCCTTAATTGAAGAATCGCAAAACC
AGCAAGAAAAGAATGAACAAGAATTATTGGAATTAGATAAATGGGCAAGTTTGTGGAATTGGTTTAACAT
AACAAATTGGCTGTGGTATATAAAATTATTCATAATGATAGTAGGAGGCTTGGTAGGTTTAAGAATAGTT
TTTGCTGTACTTTCTATAGTGAATAGAGTTAGGCAGGGATATTCACCATTATCGTTTCAGACCCACCTCC
CAACCCCGAGGGGACCCGACAGGCCCGAAGGAATAGAAGAAGAAGGTGGAGAGAGAGACAGAGACAGATC
CATTCGATTAGTGAACGGATCTCGACGGTATCGATAAGCTTGGGAGTTCCGCGTTACATAACTTACGGTA
AATGGCCCGCCTGGCTGACCGCCCAACGACCCCCGCCCATTGACGTCAATAATGACGTATGTTCCCATAG
TAACGCCAATAGGGACTTTCCATTGACGTCAATGGGTGGAGTATTTACGGTAAACTGCCCACTTGGCAGT
ACATCAAGTGTATCATATGCCAAGTACGCCCCCTATTGACGTCAATGACGGTAAATGGCCCGCCTGGCAT
TATGCCCAGTACATGACCTTATGGGACTTTCCTACTTGGCAGTACATCTACGTATTAGTCATCGCTATTA
CCATGGTGATGCGGTTTTGGCAGTACATCAATGGGCGTGGATAGCGGTTTGACTCACGGGGATTTCCAAG
TCTCCACCCCATTGACGTCAATGGGAGTTTGTTTTGGCACCAAAATCAACGGGACTTTCCAAAATGTCGT
AACAACTCCGCCCCATTGACGCAAATGGGCGGTAGGCGTGTACGGTGGGAGGTCTATATAAGCAGAGCTC
GTTTAGTGAACCGTCAGATCGCCTGGAGACGCCATCCACGCTGTTTTGACCTCCATAGAAGACACCGACT
CTAGAGGATCCACTAGTCCAGTGTGGTGGAATTCTGCAGATATCAACAAGTTTGTACAAAAAAGCAGGCT
CCGCGGCCGCCCCCTTCACCATGGTGCTCACGCTCGGAGAAAGTTGGCCGGTATTGGTGGGGAGGAGGTT
TCTCAGTCTGTCCGCAGCCGACGGCAGCGATGGCAGCCACGACAGCTGGGACGTGGAGCGCGTCGCCGAG
TGGCCCTGGCTCTCCGGGACCATTCGAGCTGTTTCCCACACCGACGTTACCAAGAAGGATCTGAAGGTGT
GTGTGGAATTTGATGGGGAATCTTGGAGGAAAAGAAGATGGATAGAAGTCTACAGCCTTCTAAGGAGAGC
ATTTTTAGTAGAACATAATTTGGTTTTAGCTGAACGAAAGTCACCTGAAATTTCTGAACGAATTGTACAG
TGGCCTGCAATAACGTACAAACCTCTGTTGGACAAAGCTGGTTTGGGATCCATAACTTCTGTTCGCTTTC
TGGGAGATCAACAAAGAGTATTTCTTTCTAAAGACCTTTTGAAGCCTATACAGGATGTAAACAGTCTTCG
ACTTTCTCTTACGGATAATCAGATTGTCAGTAAAGAATTTCAAGCTTTGATTGTGAAGCATTTAGATGAA
AGCCATCTTTTAAAAGGTGACAAAAACTTAGTTGGTTCAGAAGTAAAAATTTATAGCTTGGACCCATCTA
CTCAGTGGTTTTCAGCAACCGTTGTAAATGGAAACCCAGCATCAAAAACTCTTCAAGTCAACTGTGAGGA
GATTCCAGCACTGAAAATTGTTGATCCGTCACTGATTCATGTTGAAGTTGTACACGATAACCTTGTGACA
TGTGGTAATTCTGCAAGAATTGGAGCTGTAAAACGCAAGTCTTCTGAGAATAATGGAACCCTGGTTTCCA
AACAAGCAAAATCTTGCTCTGAGGCCTCTCCCAGTATGTGTCCTGTGCAGTCTGTACCTACAACAGTTTT
TAAGGAGATACTGCTTGGCTGTACTGCAGCAACTCCACCTAGTAAGGACCCAAGACAGCAAAGTACTCCC
CAGGCTGCCAACTCTCCACCTAACCTTGGAGCAAAAATTCCTCAAGGATGTCATAAACAAAGTTTACCAG
AGGAAATTTCTTCCTGTCTAAATACAAAGTCTGAAGCTCTGAGAACAAAACCAGATGTCTGCAAAGCAGG
GTTGCTCTCAAAGTCCTCTCAGATTGGAACTGGAGACTTGAAAATTCTGACTGAGCCAAAAGGCAGCTGT
ACTCAGCCTAAGACAAACACTGATCAGGAAAACAGATTGGAGTCTGTTCCACAAGCATTGACTGGCCTTC
CTAAGGAGTGCTTACCTACAAAGGCTTCTTCTAAGGCAGAATTGGAAATTGCCAATCCTCCTGAACTGCA
GAAGCACCTAGAACATGCACCTTCCCCATCGGATGTTTCAAATGCACCAGAAGTGAAAGCAGGTGTCAAT
AGTGATAGCCCTAATAACTGTTCAGGAAAAAAGGTAGAACCTTCAGCTTTAGCTTGCCGATCACAGAATT
TAAAGGAATCTTCAGTAAAAGTAGATAATGAAAGCTGTTGTTCAAGAAGCAACAATAAAATCCAGAATGC
CCCATCCAGGAAGTCGGTTTTGACAGACCCAGCTAAACTCAAAAAGCTGCAACAGAGTGGCGAGGCCTTC
GTACAGGATGATTCTTGTGTGAACATCGTGGCACAGTTGCCTAAATGCCGAGAGTGTCGCTTGGACAGTC
TCCGCAAGGATAAGGAGCAACAGAAGGACTCACCTGTGTTTTGCCGCTTCTTTCACTTCAGGAGGTTACA
ATTCAACAAACATGGTGTGTTGCGGGTAGAAGGCTTCTTAACACCAAACAAGTATGACAATGAAGCAATT
GGCTTGTGGTTACCTTTAACCAAAAACGTTGTGGGGATTGATTTGGACACAGCAAAGTACATCTTGGCCA
ACATTGGAGACCACTTCTGTCAAATGGTGATTTCTGAAAAGGAAGCTATGTCAACTATTGAGCCACACAG
ACAGGTTGCTTGGAAGCGAGCTGTCAAAGGTGTTCGAGAAATGTGTGATGTGTGCGACACCACCATCTTC
AACCTGCACTGGGTGTGTCCTCGGTGTGGGTTTGGAGTATGTGTGGACTGCTACCGGATGAAGAGAAAGA
ATTGCCAACAGGGTGCTGCTTACAAGACTTTCTCTTGGCTAAAATGTGTGAAGAGTCAGATACATGAACC
AGAGAACTTAATGCCCACACAGATCATTCCTGGAAAAGCACTCTATGATGTTGGAGACATTGTTCATTCT
GTAAGAGCGAAATGGGGAATAAAGGCAAACTGCCCCTGCTCAAACAGGCAATTCAAACTCTTTTCAAAGC
CAGCCTCAAAGGAAGACCTAAAACAGACTTCTTTAGCTGGAGAAAAACCGACTCTTGGTGCAGTGCTCCA
GCAGAATCCCTCAGTGTTGGAGCCAGCAGCTGTGGGTGGGGAAGCAGCCTCCAAGCCAGCCGGCAGCATG
AAGCCTGCCTGTCCAGCCAGCACATCTCCTCTAAACTGGCTGGCCGACCTAACCAGCGGGAATGTCAACA
AGGAAAACAAGGAAAAACAACCAACAATGCCAATTTTAAAGAATGAAATCAAATGCCTTCCACCCCTCCC
ACCTTTAAGCAAATCCAGCACAGTCCTCCATACGTTTAACAGCACAATTTTGACACCCGTAAGCAACAAC
AATTCTGGTTTCCTCCGGAATCTCTTGAATTCTTCTACAGGAAAGACAGAAAATGGACTCAAGAATACAC
CAAAAATCCTTGATGACATCTTTGCCTCTTTGGTGCAAAATAAGACGACTTCTGATTTATCTAAGAGGCC
TCAAGGACTAACCATCAAGCCCAGCATTCTGGGCTTTGACACTCCTCACTATTGGCTTTGTGATAATCGC
TTGCTGTGCTTGCAAGACCCCAACAATAAGAGCAACTGGAATGTGTTTAGGGAGTGCTGGAAACAAGGGC
AGCCAGTGATGGTGTCTGGAGTGCATCATAAATTGAACTCTGAACTTTGGAAACCTGAATCCTTCAGGAA
AGAGTTTGGTGAGCAGGAAGTAGACCTAGTTAATTGTAGGACCAATGAAATCATCACAGGAGCCACAGTA
GGAGACTTCTGGGATGGATTTGAAGATGTTCCAAATCGTTTGAAAAATGAAAAAGAACCAATGGTGTTGA
AACTTAAGGACTGGCCACCAGGAGAAGATTTTAGAGATATGATGCCTTCCAGGTTTGATGATCTGATGGC
CAACATTCCACTGCCCGAGTACACAAGGCGAGATGGCAAACTGAATTTGGCCTCTAGGCTGCCAAACTAC
TTTGTTCGGCCAGATCTGGGCCCCAAGATGTATAATGCTTATGGATTAATCACTCCTGAAGATCGGAAAT
ATGGAACAACAAATCTTCACTTAGATGTATCTGATGCAGCTAATGTCATGGTCTATGTGGGAATTCCCAA
AGGACAGTGTGAGCAAGAAGAAGAAGTCCTTAAGACCATCCAAGATGGAGATTCTGACGAACTCACAATA
AAGCGATTTATTGAAGGAAAAGAGAAGCCAGGAGCACTGTGGCACATATATGCTGCAAAGGACACGGAGA
AGATAAGGGAATTTCTTAAAAAGGTATCAGAAGAGCAAGGTCAAGAAAACCCAGCAGACCACGATCCTAT
TCATGATCAAAGCTGGTATTTAGACCGATCATTAAGAAAACGTCTTCATCAAGAGTATGGAGTTCAAGGC
TGGGCTATTGTACAGTTTCTTGGGGATGTGGTGTTTATCCCGGCAGGAGCTCCACATCAGGTTCATAACT
TATATAGCTGCATCAAAGTGGCTGAAGATTTTGTTTCTCCAGAGCATGTTAAACACTGCTTCTGGCTTAC
TCAGGAATTCCGATATCTGTCACAGACTCATACCAATCACGAAGATAAATTACAGGTGAAGAATGTTATC
TACCATGCAGTGAAAGATGCAGTTGCTATGCTGAAAGCCAGTGAATCCAGTTTTGGCAAACCTAAGGGTG
GGCGCGCCGACCCAGCTTTCTTGTACAAAGTGGTTGATATCCAGCACAGTGGCGGCCGCTCGAGTCTAGA
GGGCCCGCGGTTCGAAGGTAAGCCTATCCCTAACCCTCTCCTCGGTCTCGATTCTACGCGTACCGGTTAG
TAATGAGTTTGGAATTAATTCTGTGGAATGTGTGTCAGTTAGGGTGTGGAAAGTCCCCAGGCTCCCCAGC
AGGCAGAAGTATGCAAAGCATGCATCTCAATTAGTCAGCAACCAGGTGTGGAAAGTCCCCAGGCTCCCCA
GCAGGCAGAAGTATGCAAAGCATGCATCTCAATTAGTCAGCAACCATAGTCCCGCCCCTAACTCCGCCCA
TCCCGCCCCTAACTCCGCCCAGTTCCGCCCATTCTCCGCCCCATGGCTGACTAATTTTTTTTATTTATGC
AGAGGCCGAGGCCGCCTCTGCCTCTGAGCTATTCCAGAAGTAGTGAGGAGGCTTTTTTGGAGGCCTAGGC
TTTTGCAAAAAGCTCCCGGGAGCTTGTATATCCATTTTCGGATCTGATCAGCACGTGTTGACAATTAATC
ATCGGCATAGTATATCGGCATAGTATAATACGACAAGGTGAGGAACTAAACCATGGCCAAGCCTTTGTCT
CAAGAAGAATCCACCCTCATTGAAAGAGCAACGGCTACAATCAACAGCATCCCCATCTCTGAAGACTACA
GCGTCGCCAGCGCAGCTCTCTCTAGCGACGGCCGCATCTTCACTGGTGTCAATGTATATCATTTTACTGG
GGGACCTTGTGCAGAACTCGTGGTGCTGGGCACTGCTGCTGCTGCGGCAGCTGGCAACCTGACTTGTATC
GTCGCGATCGGAAATGAGAACAGGGGCATCTTGAGCCCCTGCGGACGGTGCCGACAGGTGCTTCTCGATC
TGCATCCTGGGATCAAAGCCATAGTGAAGGACAGTGATGGACAGCCGACGGCAGTTGGGATTCGTGAATT
GCTGCCCTCTGGTTATGTGTGGGAGGGCTAAGCACAATTCGAGCTCGGTACCTTTAAGACCAATGACTTA
CAAGGCAGCTGTAGATCTTAGCCACTTTTTAAAAGAAAAGGGGGGACTGGAAGGGCTAATTCACTCCCAA
CGAAGACAAGATCTGCTTTTTGCTTGTACTGGGTCTCTCTGGTTAGACCAGATCTGAGCCTGGGAGCTCT
CTGGCTAACTAGGGAACCCACTGCTTAAGCCTCAATAAAGCTTGCCTTGAGTGCTTCAAGTAGTGTGTGC
CCGTCTGTTGTGTGACTCTGGTAACTAGAGATCCCTCAGACCCTTTTAGTCAGTGTGGAAAATCTCTAGC
AGTAGTAGTTCATGTCATCTTATTATTCAGTATTTATAACTTGCAAAGAAATGAATATCAGAGAGTGAGA
GGAACTTGTTTATTGCAGCTTATAATGGTTACAAATAAAGCAATAGCATCACAAATTTCACAAATAAAGC
ATTTTTTTCACTGCATTCTAGTTGTGGTTTGTCCAAACTCATCAATGTATCTTATCATGTCTGGCTCTAG
CTATCCCGCCCCTAACTCCGCCCATCCCGCCCCTAACTCCGCCCAGTTCCGCCCATTCTCCGCCCCATGG
CTGACTAATTTTTTTTATTTATGCAGAGGCCGAGGCCGCCTCGGCCTCTGAGCTATTCCAGAAGTAGTGA
GGAGGCTTTTTTGGAGGCCTAGGGACGTACCCAATTCGCCCTATAGTGAGTCGTATTACGCGCGCTCACT
GGCCGTCGTTTTACAACGTCGTGACTGGGAAAACCCTGGCGTTACCCAACTTAATCGCCTTGCAGCACAT
CCCCCTTTCGCCAGCTGGCGTAATAGCGAAGAGGCCCGCACCGATCGCCCTTCCCAACAGTTGCGCAGCC
TGAATGGCGAATGGG
[124 nt withheld, positions 8626-8749]
C
[91 nt withheld, positions 8751-8841]
A
[49 nt withheld, positions 8843-8891]
CCTTTGACGTTGGAGTCCACGTTCTTT
[37 nt withheld, positions 8919-8955]
ACCCTATCTCGGTCTATTCTTTTGATTTATAAGGGATTTTGCCGATTTCGGCCTATTGGTTAAAAAATGA
GCTGATTTAACAAAAATTTAACGCGAATTTTAACAAAATATTAACGCTTACAATTTAGGTGGCACTTTTC
GGGGAAATGTGCGCGGAACCCCTATTTGTTTATTTTTCTAAATACATTCAAATATGTATCCGCTCATGAG
ACAATAACCCTGATAAATGCTTCAATAATATTGAAAAAGGAAGAGTATGAGTATTCAACATTTCCGTGTC
GCCCTTATTCCCTTTTTTGCGGCATTTTGCCTTCCTGTTTTTGCTCACCCAGAAACGCTGGTGAAAGTAA
AAGATGCTGAAGATCAGTTGGGTGCACGAGTGGGTTACATCGAACTGGATCTCAACAGCGGTAAGATCCT
TGAGAGTTTTCGCCCCGAAGAACGTTTTCCAATGATGAGCACTTTTAAAGTTCTGCTATGTGGCGCGGTA
TTATCCCGTATTGACGCCGGGCAAGAGCAACTCGGTCGCCGCATACACTATTCTCAGAATGACTTGGTTG
AGTACTCACCAGTCACAGAAAAGCATCTTACGGATGGCATGACAGTAAGAGAATTATGCAGTGCTGCCAT
AACCATGAGTGATAACACTGCGGCCAACTTACTTCTGACAACGATCGGAGGACCGAAGGAGCTAACCGCT
TTTTTGCACAACATGGGGGATCATGTAACTCGCCTTGATCGTTGGGAACCGGAGCTGAATGAAGCCATAC
CAAACGACGAGCGTGACACCACGATGCCTGTAGCAATGGCAACAACGTTGCGCAAACTATTAACTGGCGA
ACTACTTACTCTAGCTTCCCGGCAACAATTAATAGACTGGATGGAGGCGGATAAAGTTGCAGGACCACTT
CTGCGCTCGGCCCTTCCGGCTGGCTGGTTTATTGCTGATAAATCTGGAGCCGGTGAGCGTGGGTCTCGCG
GTATCATTGCAGCACTGGGGCCAGATGGTAAGCCCTCCCGTATCGTAGTTATCTACACGACGGGGAGTCA
GGCAACTATGGATGAACGAAATAGACAGATCGCTGAGATAGGTGCCTCACTGATTAAGCATTGGTAACTG
TCAGACCAAGTTTACTCATATATACTTTAGATTGATTTAAAACTTCATTTTTAATTTAAAAGGATCTAGG
TGAAGATCCTTTTTGATAATCTCATGACCAAAATCCCTTAACGTGAGTTTTCGTTCCACTGAGCGTCAGA
CCCCGTAGAAAAGATCAAAGGATCTTCTTGAGATCCTTTTTTTCTGCGCGTAATCTGCTGCTTGCAAACA
AAAAAACCACCGCTACCAGCGGTGGTTTGTTTGCCGGATCAAGAGCTACCAACTCTTTTTCCGAAGGTAA
CTGGCTTCAGCAGAGCGCAGATACCAAATACTGTTCTTCTAGTGTAGCCGTAGTTAGGCCACCACTTCAA
GAACTCTGTAGCACCGCCTACATACCTCGCTCTGCTAATCCTGTTACCAGTGGCTGCTGCCAGTGGCGAT
AAGTCGTGTCTTACCGGGTTGGACTCAAGACGATAGTTACCGGATAAGGCGCAGCGGTCGGGCTGAACGG
GGGGTTCGTGCACACAGCCCAGCTTGGAGCGAACGACCTACACCGAACTGAGATACCTACAGCGTGAGCT
ATGAGAAAGCGCCACGCTTCCCGAAGGGAGAAAGGCGGACAGGTATCCGGTAAGCGGCAGGGTCGGAACA
GGAGAGCGCA
